>Addgene plasmid #86000 | pSI HA Nup53xl | addgene full sequence | sequence record 171443 | Addgene NGS Result
CTGAGGCGGAAAGAACCAGCTGTGGAATGTGTGTCAGTTAGGGTGTGGAAAGTCCCCAGGCTCCCCAGCA
GGCAGAAGTATGCAAAGCATGCATCTCAATTAGTCAGCAACCAGGTGTGGAAAGTCCCCAGGCTCCCCAG
CAGGCAGAAGTATGCAAAGCATGCATCTCAATTAGTCAGCAACCATAGTCCCGCCCCTAACTCCGCCCAT
CCCGCCCCTAACTCCGCCCAGTTCCGCCCATTCTCCGCCCCATGGCTGACTAATTTTTTTTATTTATGCA
GAGGCCGAGGCCGCCTCGGCCTCTGAGCTATTCCAGAAGTAGTGAGGAGGCTTTTTTGGAGGCCTAGGCT
TTTGCAAAAAGCTTGATTCTTCTGACACAACAGTCTCGAACTTAAGCTGCAGAAGTTGGTCGTGAGGCAC
TGGGCAGGTAAGTATCAAGGTTACAAGACAGGTTTAAGGAGACCAATAGAAACTGGGCTTGTCGAGACAG
AGAAGACTCTTGCGTTTCTGATAGGCACCTATTGGTCTTACTGACATCCACTTTGCCTTTCTCTCCACAG
GTGTCCACTCCCAGTTCAATTACAGCTCTTAAGGCTAGAGTACTTAATACGACTCACTATAGGCTAGCAT
GTACCCATACGACGTCCCAGACTACGCTATGATGGCAGCAGCATTTAGCATGGAACCGATGGGTGCAGAA
CCGATGGCACTGGGTAGCCCGACCAGCCCGAAACCGAGTGCCGGTGCACAGTTTCTGCCTGGTTTTCTGC
TGGGTGATATTCCGACACCGGTTACACCGCAGCCTCGTCCGAGCCTGGGTATTATGGAAGTTCGTAGTCC
GCTGCATAGCGGTGGTAGTCCTCCGCAGCCGGTTCTGCCGACCCATAAAGATAAAAGCGGTGCACCTCCG
GTTCGTAGCATTTATGATGATGTTGCAAGTCCGGGTCTGGGTAGCACACCGCGTAATACCCGTAAAATGG
CAAGCTTTAGCGTTCTGCATACACCTCTGAGCGGTGCAATTCCGAGCAGTCCGGCAAGCAATGTTTTTAG
TCCGGCAACCATTGGTCAGAGCCGTAAAACCACCCTGAGTCCGGCACAGATGGACCCGTTTTATACCCAG
GGTGATGCACTGACCAGTGATGATCAGCTGGATGATACCTGGGTTACCGTTTTTGGTTTTCCGCAGGCAA
GCGCAAGCTATATTCTGCTGCAGTTTGCACAGTATGGCAATATTATTAAACATGTGATGAGCAATAATGG
CAATTGGATGCATATTCAGTATCAGAGCAAACTGCAGGCACGTAAAGCACTGAGCAAAGATGGTCGTATT
TTTGGTGAAAGCATTATGATTGGTGTGAAACCGTGCATTGATAAAAGCGTTATGGAAGCAACCGAAAAAG
TTAGCACCCCGAGCGTTAGCAGCGTTTTTACACCTCCGGTTAAAAGCATTCGTACCCCGACCCAGAGCGT
TGGTACACCGCGTGCAGCAAGCATGCGTCCGCTGGCAGCAACCTATCGCACCCCGACCAGCGCAGATTAT
CAGGTTGTTAGCGATAAACCGGCACCGCGTAAAGATGAAAGCATTGTTAGCAAAGCCATGGAATATATGT
TTGGTTGGTGATAGCTCGAGAATTCACGCGTGGTACCTCTAGAGTCGACCCGGGCGGCCGCTTCGAGCAG
ACATGATAAGATACATTGATGAGTTTGGACAAACCACAACTAGAATGCAGTGAAAAAAATGCTTTATTTG
TGAAATTTGTGATGCTATTGCTTTATTTGTAACCATTATAAGCTGCAATAAACAAGTTAACAACAACAAT
TGCATTCATTTTATGTTTCAGGTTCAGGGGGAGGTGTGGGAGGTTTTTTAAAGCAAGTAAAACCTCTACA
AATGTGGTAAAATCGATAAGGATCCGGGCTGGCGTAATAGCGAAGAGGCCCGCACCGATCGCCCTTCCCA
ACAGTTGCGCAGCCTGAATGGCGAATGG
[124 nt withheld, positions 1989-2112]
C
[91 nt withheld, positions 2114-2204]
A
[49 nt withheld, positions 2206-2254]
CCTTTGACGTTGGAGTCCACGTTCTTT
[37 nt withheld, positions 2282-2318]
ACCCTATCTCGGTCTATTCTTTTGATTTATAAGGGATTTTGCCGATTTCGGCCTATTGGTTAAAAAATGA
GCTGATTTAACAAAAATTTAACGCGAATTTTAACAAAATATTAACGCTTACAATTTCCTGATGCGGTATT
TTCTCCTTACGCATCTGTGCGGTATTTCACACCGCATATGGTGCACTCTCAGTACAATCTGCTCTGATGC
CGCATAGTTAAGCCAGCCCCGACACCCGCCAACACCCGCTGACGCGCCCTGACGGGCTTGTCTGCTCCCG
GCATCCGCTTACAGACAAGCTGTGACCGTCTCCGGGAGCTGCATGTGTCAGAGGTTTTCACCGTCATCAC
CGAAACGCGCGAGACGAAAGGGCCTCGTGATACGCCTATTTTTATAGGTTAATGTCATGATAATAATGGT
TTCTTAGACGTCAGGTGGCACTTTTCGGGGAAATGTGCGCGGAACCCCTATTTGTTTATTTTTCTAAATA
CATTCAAATATGTATCCGCTCATGAGACAATAACCCTGATAAATGCTTCAATAATATTGAAAAAGGAAGA
GTATGAGTATTCAACATTTCCGTGTCGCCCTTATTCCCTTTTTTGCGGCATTTTGCCTTCCTGTTTTTGC
TCACCCAGAAACGCTGGTGAAAGTAAAAGATGCTGAAGATCAGTTGGGTGCACGAGTGGGTTACATCGAA
CTGGATCTCAACAGCGGTAAGATCCTTGAGAGTTTTCGCCCCGAAGAACGTTTTCCAATGATGAGCACTT
TTAAAGTTCTGCTATGTGGCGCGGTATTATCCCGTATTGACGCCGGGCAAGAGCAACTCGGTCGCCGCAT
ACACTATTCTCAGAATGACTTGGTTGAGTACTCACCAGTCACAGAAAAGCATCTTACGGATGGCATGACA
GTAAGAGAATTATGCAGTGCTGCCATAACCATGAGTGATAACACTGCGGCCAACTTACTTCTGACAACGA
TCGGAGGACCGAAGGAGCTAACCGCTTTTTTGCACAACATGGGGGATCATGTAACTCGCCTTGATCGTTG
GGAACCGGAGCTGAATGAAGCCATACCAAACGACGAGCGTGACACCACGATGCCTGTAGCAATGGCAACA
ACGTTGCGCAAACTATTAACTGGCGAACTACTTACTCTAGCTTCCCGGCAACAATTAATAGACTGGATGG
AGGCGGATAAAGTTGCAGGACCACTTCTGCGCTCGGCCCTTCCGGCTGGCTGGTTTATTGCTGATAAATC
TGGAGCCGGTGAGCGTGGGTCTCGCGGTATCATTGCAGCACTGGGGCCAGATGGTAAGCCCTCCCGTATC
GTAGTTATCTACACGACGGGGAGTCAGGCAACTATGGATGAACGAAATAGACAGATCGCTGAGATAGGTG
CCTCACTGATTAAGCATTGGTAACTGTCAGACCAAGTTTACTCATATATACTTTAGATTGATTTAAAACT
TCATTTTTAATTTAAAAGGATCTAGGTGAAGATCCTTTTTGATAATCTCATGACCAAAATCCCTTAACGT
GAGTTTTCGTTCCACTGAGCGTCAGACCCCGTAGAAAAGATCAAAGGATCTTCTTGAGATCCTTTTTTTC
TGCGCGTAATCTGCTGCTTGCAAACAAAAAAACCACCGCTACCAGCGGTGGTTTGTTTGCCGGATCAAGA
GCTACCAACTCTTTTTCCGAAGGTAACTGGCTTCAGCAGAGCGCAGATACCAAATACTGTTCTTCTAGTG
TAGCCGTAGTTAGGCCACCACTTCAAGAACTCTGTAGCACCGCCTACATACCTCGCTCTGCTAATCCTGT
TACCAGTGGCTGCTGCCAGTGGCGATAAGTCGTGTCTTACCGGGTTGGACTCAAGACGATAGTTACCGGA
TAAGGCGCAGCGGTCGGGCTGAACGGGGGGTTCGTGCACACAGCCCAGCTTGGAGCGAACGACCTACACC
GAACTGAGATACCTACAGCGTGAGCTATGAGAAAGCGCCACGCTTCCCGAAGGGAGAAAGGCGGACAGGT
ATCCGGTAAGCGGCAGGGTCGGAACAGGAGAGCGCACGAGGGAGCTTCCAGGGGGAAACGCCTGGTATCT
TTATAGTCCTGTCGGGTTTCGCCACCTCTGACTTGAGCGTCGATTTTTGTGATGCTCGTCAGGGGGGCGG
AGCCTATGGAAAAACGCCAGCAACGCGGCCTTTTTACGGTTCCTGGCCTTTTGCTGGCCTTTTGCTCACA
TGGCTCGACAGATCTGCGCAGCACCATGGCCTGAAATAACCTCTGAAAGAGGAACTTGGTTAGGTACCTT
Features (pLannotate 1.2.2; 13 found; start..end, strand, type, name):
      1..358     +  promoter       SV40 promoter: SV40 enhancer and early promoter
    428..560     +  intron         chimeric intron: chimera between introns from human β-globin and immunoglobulin heavy chain genes
    605..623     +  promoter       T7 promoter: promoter for bacteriophage T7 RNA polymerase
    668..1618    +  CDS            NUP35: NUP35_HUMAN - Also known as MP44, NUP53. Experimental evidence at protein level: Swiss-Prot protein existence level 1. Functions as a component of the nuclear pore complex (NPC). NPC components, collectively referred to as nucleoporins (NUPs), can play the role of both NPC structural components and of docking or interaction partners for transiently associated nuclear transport factors. May play a role in the association of MAD1 with the NPC. From Homo sapiens (Human).
   1687..1808    -  polyA_signal   SV40 poly(A) signal: SV40 polyadenylation signal
   1831..1899    -  CDS            large T antigen (fragment): large T antigen from SV40 (simian virus 40)
   1918..1985    +  CDS            lacZα (fragment): LacZα fragment of β-galactosidase; lacZ fragment
   1989..2417    +  rep_origin     f1 ori (sequence partly withheld): f1 bacteriophage origin of replication; arrow indicates direction of (+) strand synthesis
   2445..2544    -  misc_feature   bom (fragment): basis of mobility region from pBR322
   2646..2681    -  CDS            rop (fragment): Rop protein, which maintains plasmids at low copy number; rop
   2776..2880    +  promoter       AmpR promoter: bla
   2881..3741    +  CDS            AmpR: β-lactamase; bla; confers resistance to ampicillin, carbenicillin, and related antibiotics
   3912..4500    +  rep_origin     ori: high-copy-number ColE1/pMB1/pBR322/pUC origin of replication
