[The description below was written by a language model from this plasmid's Addgene catalogue record and pLannotate feature annotations shown in this document.]
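Description:
pSI HA Nup53xl is a mammalian expression plasmid built on the Promega pSI backbone, designed to produce HA-tagged Xenopus laevis Nup53 (gene nup35.L) in transfected mammalian cells. The sequenced plasmid is about 4.6 kb. It is propagated in E. coli through a high-copy ColE1/pUC-type origin and selected with ampicillin via the β-lactamase (AmpR) gene and its own promoter. An f1 phage origin is also present, which permits single-stranded DNA production. The short annotated fragments of lacZα, rop, bom and SV40 large T antigen are backbone remnants rather than functional units. No mammalian selection marker is annotated, so the record points to transient expression rather than stable line selection.

The expression cassette is driven by the SV40 enhancer and early promoter. This is followed by a chimeric β-globin/immunoglobulin heavy chain intron, which generally improves mRNA processing and expression, and the cassette ends with the SV40 polyadenylation signal. A T7 promoter sits just upstream of the coding region and could support in vitro transcription. The insert is roughly 960 bp and encodes the nucleoporin Nup53 with an N-terminal HA epitope for detection or immunoprecipitation. The automated annotation labels this open reading frame as human NUP35 on the basis of homology, but the catalogue entry identifies it as the frog orthologue. The HA tag itself was not separately annotated. The record also notes that the coding sequence was codon optimised for bacterial expression, even though it is used here in a mammalian vector. Nup53 is a nuclear pore complex component, and the associated study concerns its dimerisation and membrane binding during nuclear pore complex assembly.
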