Addgene plasmid #86000: pSI HA Nup53xl
Purpose: mammalian expression of HA tagged Xenopus laevis Nup53
Depositing lab: Wolfram Antonin. Depositing organization: Friedrich Miescher Laboratory. Publication: Dimerization and direct membrane interaction of Nup53 contribute to nuclear pore complex assembly. Vollmer B, Schooley A, Sachdev R, Eisenhardt N, Schneider AM, Sieverding C, Madlung J, Gerken U, Macek B, Antonin W. EMBO J. 2012 Oct 17;31(20):4072-84. doi: 10.1038/emboj.2012.256. Epub 2012 Sep 7. PubMed 22960634.
Backbone
  Vector backbone: pSI
  Backbone manufacturer: Promega
  Vector type: Mammalian Expression
Growth in bacteria
  Bacterial resistance: Ampicillin, 100 μg/mL
  Growth temperature: 37°C
  Growth strain: DH5alpha
  Copy number: High Copy
Gene/Insert
  Gene/Insert name: Xenopus laevis Nup53
  Species: X. laevis (frog)
  Insert size (bp): 960
  Mutation: codon optimzed for bacterial expression
  Entrez Gene: nup35.L (a.k.a. XELAEV_18044791mg, nup35, nup53)
  Tag / fusion protein: HA (N terminal on insert)
Terms and licenses: Academic/Nonprofit Terms; Industry Terms: Not Available to Industry
How to cite: pSI HA Nup53xl was a gift from Wolfram Antonin (Addgene plasmid # 86000 ; http://n2t.net/addgene:86000 ; RRID:Addgene_86000)
